Addgene plasmid #154643: pEPYC1CB0176
Purpose: MoClo Level 1 luciferase reporter
Depositing lab: Nicola Patron. Depositing organization: Earlham Institute. Publication: Rational design of minimal synthetic promoters for plants. Cai YM, Kallam K, Tidd H, Gendarini G, Salzman A, Patron NJ. Nucleic Acids Res. 2020 Aug 28. pii: 5897334. doi: 10.1093/nar/gkaa682. PubMed 32856047.
Backbone
  Vector backbone: pICH47732
  Vector type: Synthetic Biology
Growth in bacteria
  Bacterial resistance: Ampicillin, 100 μg/mL
  Growth temperature: 37°C
  Growth strain: NEB Stable
  Copy number: High Copy
Gene/Insert
  Gene/Insert name: 35s(ΔC_CRE) LucF expression cassette [35s(ΔC_CRE)::TMV::LucF::Flag::ocsT]
  Species: Synthetic
  Cloning method: Restriction Enzyme; 5′ cloning site BsaI (destroyed during cloning); 3′ cloning site BsaI (destroyed during cloning)
Terms and licenses: Academic/Nonprofit Terms; Industry Terms: Not Available to Industry
Depositor comments: Please visit https://www.biorxiv.org/content/10.1101/2020.05.14.095406v1 for bioRxiv preprint.
How to cite: pEPYC1CB0176 was a gift from Nicola Patron (Addgene plasmid # 154643 ; http://n2t.net/addgene:154643 ; RRID:Addgene_154643)
