[The description below was written by a language model from this plasmid's Addgene catalogue record and pLannotate feature annotations shown in this document.]
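Description:
pEPYC1CB0176 is a MoClo (Golden Gate modular cloning) Level 1 construct built in the pICH47732 acceptor backbone, a binary-type vector for plant synthetic biology. The 7,310 bp plasmid carries nopaline C58 left and right T-DNA border repeats flanking the cargo, so the cassette is positioned for Agrobacterium-mediated delivery into plant cells. The backbone combines a high-copy ColE1/pUC-type origin for propagation in E. coli with the broad-host-range incP oriV and its replication initiator gene trfA, which together support maintenance in Agrobacterium. Selection in bacteria is by ampicillin through a β-lactamase gene driven by its own promoter. A very short annotated TetR fragment appears to be a backbone remnant rather than a functional element. The transcription unit was assembled through BsaI sites that were destroyed during cloning, as is typical for Level 1 Golden Gate assemblies.

The payload is a single synthetic reporter cassette, recorded as 35s(ΔC_CRE)::TMV::LucF::Flag::ocsT. A variant of the cauliflower mosaic virus 35S promoter drives expression. The annotation detects 35S enhancer-derived sequence followed by the minimal 35S core, and the name suggests that a cis-regulatory element has been deleted, although the record does not define the exact change. Downstream lie the tobacco mosaic virus Ω 5' leader, a translational enhancer, then the firefly luciferase (luc+) coding sequence and the octopine synthase terminator. The catalogue name indicates a Flag tag on the luciferase, but this is not separately annotated in the feature table. The plasmid serves as a luciferase reporter for quantifying the activity of this promoter variant, within work on the rational design of minimal synthetic plant promoters.
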