Features (pLannotate 1.2.2; 13 found; start..end, strand, type, name):
     42..66      +  misc_feature   RB T-DNA repeat: right border repeat from nopaline C58 T-DNA
    178..198     -  CDS            TetR (fragment): tetracycline resistance regulatory protein; tetR
    225..1370    -  CDS            trfA: TRFA_ECOLX - Experimental evidence at protein level: Swiss-Prot protein existence level 1. Also involved in plasmid copy number control, promoting intermolecular coupling of protein bound iterons at oriV, which inhibits replication initiation. From Escherichia coli.
   1706..2294    -  rep_origin     ori: high-copy-number ColE1/pMB1/pBR322/pUC origin of replication
   2465..3325    -  CDS            AmpR: β-lactamase; bla; confers resistance to ampicillin, carbenicillin, and related antibiotics
   3326..3430    -  promoter       AmpR promoter: bla
   3517..4148    -  rep_origin     oriV: incP origin of replication
   4240..4264    +  misc_feature   LB T-DNA repeat: left border repeat from nopaline C58 T-DNA
   4450..4709    +  promoter       35SPPDK promoter (fragment): hybrid promoter consisting of the cauliflower mosaic virus 35S enhancer fused to the maize C4PPDK basal promoter (Yoo et al., 2007)
   4725..4771    +  promoter       minimal CaMV 35S promoter: minimal 35S promoter from cauliflower mosaic virus
   4792..4847    +  misc_feature   TMV Ω: translational enhancer from the tobacco mosaic virus 5'-leader sequence (Gallie et al., 1988)
   4849..6498    +  CDS            luciferase: firefly luciferase; luc+; enhanced luc+ version of the luciferase gene
   6596..7303    +  terminator     OCS terminator: octopine synthase terminator
>Addgene plasmid #154643 | pEPYC1CB0176 | depositor full sequence | sequence record 299573 | pEPYC1CB0176 sequence 7310 bps
GCAATTGTCTTCTGCACGAAGTGGTTTAAACTATCAGTGTTTGACAGGATATATTGGCGGGTAAACCTAA
GAGAAAAGAGCGTTTATTAGAATAATCGGATATTTAAAAGGGCGTGAAAAGGTTTATCCGTTCGTCCATT
TGTATGTGCATGCCAACCACAGGGTTCCCCAGATCAGGCGCTGGCTGCTGAACCCCCAGCCGGAACTGAC
CCCACAAGGCCCTAGCGTTTGCAATGCACCAGGTCATCATTGACCCAGGCGTGTTCCACCAGGCCGCTGC
CTCGCAACTCTTCGCAGGCTTCGCCGACCTGCTCGCGCCACTTCTTCACGCGGGTGGAATCCGATCCGCA
CATGAGGCGGAAGGTTTCCAGCTTGAGCGGGTACGGCTCCCGGTGCGAGCTGAAATAGTCGAACATCCGT
CGGGCCGTCGGCGACAGCTTGCGGTACTTCTCCCATATGAATTTCGTGTAGTGGTCGCCAGCAAACAGCA
CGACGATTTCCTCGTCGATCAGGACCTGGCAACGGGACGTTTTCTTGCCACGGTCCAGGACGCGGAAGCG
GTGCAGCAGCGACACCGATTCCAGGTGCCCAACGCGGTCGGACGTGAAGCCCATCGCCGTCGCCTGTAGG
CGCGACAGGCATTCCTCGGCCTTCGTGTAATACCGGCCATTGATCGACCAGCCCAGGTCCTGGCAAAGCT
CGTAGAACGTGAAGGTGATCGGCTCGCCGATAGGGGTGCGCTTCGCGTACTCCAACACCTGCTGCCACAC
CAGTTCGTCATCGTCGGCCCGCAGCTCGACGCCGGTGTAGGTGATCTTCACGTCCTTGTTGACGTGGAAA
ATGACCTTGTTTTGCAGCGCCTCGCGCGGGATTTTCTTGTTGCGCGTGGTGAACAGGGCAGAGCGGGCCG
TGTCGTTTGGCATCGCTCGCATCGTGTCCGGCCACGGCGCAATATCGAACAAGGAAAGCTGCATTTCCTT
GATCTGCTGCTTCGTGTGTTTCAGCAACGCGGCCTGCTTGGCCTCGCTGACCTGTTTTGCCAGGTCCTCG
CCGGCGGTTTTTCGCTTCTTGGTCGTCATAGTTCCTCGCGTGTCGATGGTCATCGACTTCGCCAAACCTG
CCGCCTCCTGTTCAAGACGACGCGAACGCTCCACGGCGGCCGATGGCGCGGGCAGGGCAGGGGGAGCCAG
TTGCACGCTGTCGCGCTCGATCTTGGCCGTAGCTTGCTGGACCATCGAGCCGACGGACTGGAAGGTTTCG
CGGGGCGCACGCATGACGGTGCGGCTTGCGATGGTTTCGGCATCCTCGGCGGAAAACCCCGCGTCGATCA
GTTCTTGCCTGTATGCCTTCCGGTCAAACGTCCGATTCATTCACCCTCCTTGCGGGATTGCCCCGACTCA
CGCCGGGGCAATGTGCCCTTATTCCTGATTTGACCCGCCTGGTGCCTTGGTGTCCAGATAATCCACCTTA
TCGGCAATGAAGTCGGTCCCGTAGACCGTCTGGCCGTCCTTCTCGTACTTGGTATTCCGAATCTTGCCCT
GCACGAATACCAGCGACCCCTTGCCCAAATACTTGCCGTGGGCCTCGGCCTGAGAGCCAAAACACTTGAT
GCGGAAGAAGTCGGTGCGCTCCTGCTTGTCGCCGGCATCGTTGCGCCACATCTAGGATCTGCCAGGAACC
GTAAAAAGGCCGCGTTGCTGGCGTTTTTCCATAGGCTCCGCCCCCCTGACGAGCATCACAAAAATCGACG
CTCAAGTCAGAGGTGGCGAAACCCGACAGGACTATAAAGATACCAGGCGTTTCCCCCTGGAAGCTCCCTC
GTGCGCTCTCCTGTTCCGACCCTGCCGCTTACCGGATACCTGTCCGCCTTTCTCCCTTCGGGAAGCGTGG
CGCTTTCTCATAGCTCACGCTGTAGGTATCTCAGTTCGGTGTAGGTCGTTCGCTCCAAGCTGGGCTGTGT
GCACGAACCCCCCGTTCAGCCCGACCGCTGCGCCTTATCCGGTAACTATCGTCTTGAGTCCAACCCGGTA
AGACACGACTTATCGCCACTGGCAGCAGCCACTGGTAACAGGATTAGCAGAGCGAGGTATGTAGGCGGTG
CTACAGAGTTCTTGAAGTGGTGGCCTAACTACGGCTACACTAGAAGAACAGTATTTGGTATCTGCGCTCT
GCTGAAGCCAGTTACCTTCGGAAAAAGAGTTGGTAGCTCTTGATCCGGCAAACAAACCACCGCTGGTAGC
GGTGGTTTTTTTGTTTGCAAGCAGCAGATTACGCGCAGAAAAAAAGGATCTCAAGAAGATCCTTTGATCT
TTTCTACGGGGTCTGACGCTCAGTGGAACGAAAACTCACGTTAAGGGATTTTGGTCATGAGATTATCAAA
AAGGATCTTCACCTAGATCCTTTTAAATTAAAAATGAAGTTTTAAATCAATCTAAAGTATATATGAGTAA
ACTTGGTCTGACAGTTACCAATGCTTAATCAGTGAGGCACCTATCTCAGCGATCTGTCTATTTCGTTCAT
CCATAGTTGCCTGACTCCCCGTCGTGTAGATAACTACGATACGGGAGGGCTTACCATCTGGCCCCAGTGC
TGCAATGATACCGCGAGAACCACGCTCACCGGCTCCAGATTTATCAGCAATAAACCAGCCAGCCGGAAGG
GCCGAGCGCAGAAGTGGTCCTGCAACTTTATCCGCCTCCATCCAGTCTATTAATTGTTGCCGGGAAGCTA
GAGTAAGTAGTTCGCCAGTTAATAGTTTGCGCAACGTTGTTGCCATTGCTACAGGCATCGTGGTGTCACG
CTCGTCGTTTGGTATGGCTTCATTCAGCTCCGGTTCCCAACGATCAAGGCGAGTTACATGATCCCCCATG
TTGTGCAAAAAAGCGGTTAGCTCCTTCGGTCCTCCGATCGTTGTCAGAAGTAAGTTGGCCGCAGTGTTAT
CACTCATGGTTATGGCAGCACTGCATAATTCTCTTACTGTCATGCCATCCGTAAGATGCTTTTCTGTGAC
TGGTGAGTACTCAACCAAGTCATTCTGAGAATAGTGTATGCGGCGACCGAGTTGCTCTTGCCCGGCGTCA
ATACGGGATAATACCGCGCCACATAGCAGAACTTTAAAAGTGCTCATCATTGGAAAACGTTCTTCGGGGC
GAAAACTCTCAAGGATCTTACCGCTGTTGAGATCCAGTTCGATGTAACCCACTCGTGCACCCAACTGATC
TTCAGCATCTTTTACTTTCACCAGCGTTTCTGGGTGAGCAAAAACAGGAAGGCAAAATGCCGCAAAAAAG
GGAATAAGGGCGACACGGAAATGTTGAATACTCATACTCTTCCTTTTTCAATATTATTGAAGCATTTATC
AAGGTTATTGTCTCATGAGCGGATACATATTTGAATGTATTTAGAAAAATAAACAAATAGGGGTTCCGCG
CACGAATTGGCCAGCGCTGCCATTTTTGGGGTGAGGCCGTTCGCGGCCGAGGGGCGCAGCCCCTGGGGGG
ATGGGAGGCCCGCGTTAGCGGGCCGGGAGGGTTCGAGAAGGGGGGGCACCCCCCTTCGGCGTGCGCGGTC
ACGCGCACAGGGCGCAGCCCTGGTTAAAAACAAGGTTTATAAATATTGGTTTAAAAGCAGGTTAAAAGAC
AGGTTAGCGGTGGCCGAAAAACGGGCGGAAACCCTTGCAAATGCTGGATTTTCTGCCTGTGGACAGCCCC
TCAAATGTCAATAGGTGCGCCCCTCATCTGTCAGCACTCTGCCCCTCAAGTGTCAAGGATCGCGCCCCTC
ATCTGTCAGTAGTCGCGCCCCTCAAGTGTCAATACCGCAGGGCACTTATCCCCAGGCTTGTCCACATCAT
CTGTGGGAAACTCGCGTAAAATCAGGCGTTTTCGCCGATTTGCGAGGCTGGCCAGCTCCACGTCGCCGGC
CGAAATCGAGCCTGCCCCTCATCTGTCAACGCCGCGCCGGGTGAGTCGGCCCCTCAAGTGTCAACGTCCG
CCCCTCATCTGTCAGTGAGGGCCAAGTTTTCCGCGAGGTATCCACAACGCCGGCGGCCGCGGTGTCTCGC
ACACGGCTTCGACGGCGTTTCTGGCGCGTTTGCAGGGCCATAGACGGCCGCCAGCCCAGCGGCGAGGGCA
ACCAGCCCGGTGAGCGTCGCAAAGGAGATCCTGATCTGACTGATGGGCTGCCTGTATCGAGTGGTGATTT
TGTGCCGAGCTGCCGGTCGGGGAGCTGTTGGCTGGCTGGTGGCAGGATATATTGTGGTGTAAACAAATTG
ACGCTTAGACAACTTAATAACACATTGCGGACGTTTTTAATGTACTGGGGTGGATGCAGTGGGCCCCACT
CTGTGAAGACAATGCCGAATTCGGATCCGGAGGTCAACATGGTGGAGCACGACACTCTGGTCTACTCCAA
AAATGTCAAAGATACAGTCTCAGAAGATCAAAGGGCTATTGAGACTTTTCAACAAAGGATAATTTCGGGA
AACCTCCTCGGATTCCATTGCCCAGCTATCTGTCACTTCATCGAAAGGACAGTAGAAAAGGAAGGTGGCT
CCTACAAATGCCATCATTGCGATAAAGGAAAGGCTATCATTCAAGATCTCTCTGCCGACAGTGGTCCCAA
AGATGGACCCCCACCCACGAGGAGCATCGTGGAAAAAGAAGAGGTTCCAACCACGTCTACAAAGCAAGTG
GATTGATGTGACATCTCCAATCCCACTATCCTTCGCAAGACCCTTCCTCTATATAAGGAAGTTCATTTCA
TTTGGAGAGGACACGCTACTGTATTTTTACAACAATTACCAACAACAACAAACAACAAACAACATTACAA
TTACTATTTACAATTACAATGGAGGACGCCAAAAACATAAAGAAAGGCCCGGCGCCATTCTATCCGCTGG
AAGATGGAACCGCTGGAGAGCAACTGCATAAGGCTATGAAGAGATACGCCCTGGTTCCTGGAACAATTGC
TTTTACAGATGCACATATCGAGGTGGACATCACTTACGCTGAGTACTTCGAAATGTCCGTTCGGTTGGCA
GAAGCTATGAAACGATATGGGCTGAATACAAATCACAGAATCGTCGTATGCAGTGAAAACTCTCTTCAAT
TCTTTATGCCGGTGTTGGGCGCGTTATTTATCGGAGTTGCAGTTGCGCCCGCGAACGACATTTATAATGA
ACGTGAATTGCTCAACAGTATGGGCATTTCGCAGCCTACCGTGGTGTTCGTTTCCAAAAAGGGGTTGCAA
AAAATTTTGAACGTGCAAAAAAAGCTCCCAATCATCCAAAAAATTATTATCATGGATTCTAAAACGGATT
ACCAGGGATTTCAGTCGATGTACACGTTCGTCACATCTCATCTACCTCCCGGTTTTAATGAATACGATTT
TGTGCCAGAGTCCTTCGATAGGGACAAGACAATTGCACTGATCATGAACTCCTCTGGATCTACTGGTCTG
CCTAAAGGTGTCGCTCTGCCTCATAGAACTGCCTGCGTGAGATTCTCGCATGCCAGAGATCCTATTTTTG
GCAATCAAATCATTCCGGATACTGCGATTTTAAGTGTTGTTCCATTCCATCACGGTTTTGGAATGTTTAC
TACACTCGGATATTTGATATGTGGATTTCGAGTCGTCTTAATGTATAGATTTGAAGAAGAACTGTTTCTG
AGGAGCCTTCAGGATTACAAGATTCAAAGTGCGCTGCTGGTGCCAACCCTATTCTCCTTCTTCGCCAAAA
GCACTCTGATTGACAAATACGATTTATCTAATTTACACGAAATTGCTTCTGGTGGCGCTCCCCTCTCTAA
GGAAGTCGGGGAAGCGGTTGCCAAGAGGTTCCATCTGCCAGGTATCAGGCAAGGATATGGGCTCACTGAG
ACTACATCAGCTATTCTGATTACACCCGAGGGGGATGATAAACCGGGCGCGGTCGGTAAAGTTGTTCCAT
TTTTTGAAGCGAAGGTTGTGGATCTGGATACCGGGAAAACGCTGGGCGTTAATCAAAGAGGCGAACTGTG
TGTGAGAGGTCCTATGATTATGTCCGGTTATGTAAACAATCCGGAAGCGACCAACGCCTTGATTGACAAG
GATGGATGGCTACATTCTGGAGACATAGCTTACTGGGACGAGGACGAACACTTCTTCATCGTTGACCGCC
TGAAGTCTCTGATTAAGTACAAAGGCTATCAGGTGGCTCCCGCTGAATTGGAATCCATCTTGCTCCAACA
CCCCAACATCTTCGACGCAGGTGTCGCAGGTCTGCCCGACGATGACGCCGGTGAACTTCCCGCCGCCGTT
GTTGTTTTGGAGCACGGAAAGACGATGACGGAAAAAGAGATCGTGGATTACGTCGCCAGTCAAGTAACAA
CCGCGAAAAAGTTGCGCGGAGGAGTTGTGTTTGTGGACGAAGTACCGAAAGGTCTTACCGGAAAACTCGA
CGCAAGAAAAATCAGAGAGATCCTCATAAAGGCCAAGAAGGGCGGAAAGATCGCCGTGGGTTCGGATTAT
AAGGACCATGACGGAGACTATAAGGACCATGACCTCGACGCTGCAGCAGCGGATTATAAGGACGATGACG
ATAAGTGAGCTTGTCCTGCTTTAATGAGATATGCGAGAAGCCTATGATCGCATGATATTTGCTTTCAATT
CTGTTGTGCACGTTGTAAAAAACCTGAGCATGTGTAGCTCAGATCCTTACCGCCGGTTTCGGTTCATTCT
AATGAATATATCACCCGTTACTATCGTATTTTTATGAATAATATTCTCCGTTCAATTTACTGATTGTACC
CTACTACTTATATGTACAATATTAAAATGAAAACAATATATTGTGCTGAATAGGTTTATAGCGACATCTA
TGATAGAGCGCCACAATAACAAACAATTGCGTTTTATTATTACAAATCCAATTTTAAAAAAAGCGGCAGA
ACCGGTCAAACCTAAAAGACTGATTACATAAATCTTATTCAAATTTCAAAAGTGCCCCAGGGGCTAGTAT
CTACGACACACCGAGCGGCGAACTAATAACGCTCACTGAAGGGAACTCCGGTTCCCCGCCGGCGCGCATG
GGTGAGATTCCTTGAAGTTGAGTATTGGCCGTCCGCTCTACCGAAAGTTACGGGCACCATTCAACCCGGT
CCAGCACGGCGGCCGGGTAACCGACTTGCTGCCCCGAGAATTATGCAGCATTTTTTTGGTGTATGTGGGC
CCCAAATGAAGTGCAGGTCAAACCTTGACAGTGACGACAAATCGTTGGGCGGGTCCAGGGCGAATTTTGC
GACAACATGTCGAGGCTCAGCAGGACCGCT
